Addgene plasmid #20417: pWZL Neo Myr Flag ADPGK
Depositing lab: William Hahn & Jean Zhao. Depositing organization: Dana-Farber Cancer Institute. Publication: Integrative Genomic Approaches Identify IKBKE as a Breast Cancer Oncogene (Kinase Library Clones). Boehm JS, Zhao JJ, Yao J, Kim SY, Firestein R, Dunn IF, Sjostrom SK, Garraway LA, Weremowicz S, Richardson AL, Greulich H, Stewart CJ, Mulvey LA, Shen RR, Ambrogio L, Hirozane-Kishikawa T, Hill DE, Vidal M, Meyerson M, Grenier JK, Hinkle G, Root DE, Roberts TM, Lander ES, Polyak K, Hahn WC. Cell. 2007 Jun 15. 129(6):1065-1079. 10.1016/j.cell.2007.03.052 PubMed 17574021.
Backbone
  Vector backbone: pWZL-Neo-Myr-Flag-DEST
  Backbone manufacturer: William Hahn Lab (available at Addgene, #15300)
  Vector type: Mammalian Expression, Retroviral
  Selectable markers: Neomycin (select with G418)
Growth in bacteria
  Bacterial resistance: Ampicillin, 100 μg/mL
  Growth temperature: 37°C
  Growth strain: Stbl3
  Growth instructions: Stbl3 cells to prevent recombination.
  Copy number: Unknown
Gene/Insert
  Gene/Insert name: ADPGK (alt name: ADP-dependent glucokinase)
  Species: H. sapiens (human)
  GenBank ID: NM_031284
  Entrez Gene: ADPGK (a.k.a. 2610017G09Rik, ADP-GK)
  Tag / fusion protein: Myr (N terminal on backbone); Flag (N terminal on backbone)
  Cloning method: Gateway Cloning
  Sequencing primers: 5′ pWZL-Fwd (GAA CCT CCT CGT TCG ACC); 3′ pWZL-Rev (TTC CGG GCC CTC ACA TTG)
Resource information
  A portion of this plasmid was derived from a plasmid made by: 4-H7
Terms and licenses: Academic/Nonprofit Terms; Industry Terms: Not Available to Industry
Depositor comments: ORFs were cloned into Gateway compatible pEntry vectors. An LR recombination reaction was performed to move the ORF to pWZL-Neo-Myr-Flag DEST such that the ORF would have 5' myristoylation and flag tags. This plasmid is part of a kinase library, and the gene has been verified, but has not been fully sequenced for minor mutations. Please see the following link for plasmids from this article that are not part of the kinase library http://www.addgene.org/pubmed/17574021
How to cite: pWZL Neo Myr Flag ADPGK was a gift from William Hahn & Jean Zhao (Addgene plasmid # 20417 ; http://n2t.net/addgene:20417 ; RRID:Addgene_20417)
