[The description below was written by a language model from this plasmid's Addgene catalogue record.]
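Description:
pWZL Neo Myr Flag ADPGK is a retroviral mammalian expression plasmid built on the Gateway-compatible pWZL-Neo-Myr-Flag-DEST backbone. It carries the human ADPGK open reading frame, which encodes ADP-dependent glucokinase. The ORF was first placed in a Gateway entry vector and then moved into the destination vector by an LR recombination reaction. This places it in frame behind two N-terminal elements supplied by the backbone, a myristoylation signal and a Flag epitope. The myristoylation sequence directs lipid modification of the fusion protein and so targets it to membranes, an approach commonly used to promote activation of kinases. The Flag tag allows the protein to be detected or immunoprecipitated with standard antibodies.

In bacteria the plasmid is selected with ampicillin, and it is maintained in a recombination-deficient strain because retroviral vectors contain repeated sequences that are prone to rearrangement. In mammalian cells, a neomycin resistance marker allows transduced or transfected populations to be selected with G418. No feature table is provided, and the record does not state the promoter driving the insert, the arrangement linking the insert to the neomycin marker, or the bacterial origin of replication.

The construct belongs to a library of myristoylated, Flag-tagged human kinase clones made for gain-of-function screening, which was used in an integrative genomic study of breast cancer oncogenes. The depositors note that the identity of the gene has been verified. The insert has not been fully sequenced, however, so minor mutations cannot be excluded.
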