>Addgene plasmid #20417 | pWZL Neo Myr Flag ADPGK | addgene partial sequence | sequence record 26239 | 20417 with pWZL-fwd 5'-GAACCTCCTCGTTCGACC
CCTTCTCTAGGCGCCGGCCGGATCCAGAATTCGCCACCATGGGGTCTTCAAAATCTAAACCAAAGGACCC
CAGCCAGCGCCGGCGCAGGATCCGAGGTTACCTTGACTACAAAGACGATGACGACAAGCAATTGACAAGT
TTGTACAAAAAAGTTGGCATGGCGCTGTGGCGCGGCTCCGCGTACGCGGGCTTCCTGGCGCTGGCCGTGG
GCTGCGTCTTCCTGCTGGAGCCAGAGCTGCCAGGCTCGGCGCTGCGCTCTCTCTGGAGCTCGCTGTGTCT
GGGGCCCGCGCCTGCGCCCCCGGGACCCGTCTCCCCCGAGGGCCGGTTGGCGGCAGCCTGGGACGCGCTT
ATCGTGCGGCCAGTCCGGCGCTGGCGCCGCGTGGCAGTGGGAGTCAATGCATGTGTTGATGTGGTGCTCT
CAGGGGTGAAGCTCTTGCAGGCACTTGGCCTTAGTCCTGGGAATGGGAAAGATCACAGCATTCTGCATTC
AAGGAATGATCTGGAAGAAGCCTTCATTCACTTCATGGGGAAGGGAGCAGCTGCTGAGCGCTTCTTCAGT
GATAAGGAAACTTTTCACGACATTGCCCAGGTTGCGTCAGAGTTCCCAGGAGCCCAGCACTATGTAGGAG
GAAATGCAGCTTTAATTGG
